>Addgene plasmid #72978 | pBP-T7_RBS | depositor full sequence | sequence record 447502 | pBP-T7_RBS sequence 2206 bps
CGATCAACTCGAGTGCCACCTGACGTCTAAGAAACCATTATTATCATGACATTAACCTATAAAAATAGGC
GTATCACGAGGCAGAATTTCAGATAAAAAAAATCCTTAGCTTTCGCTAAGGATGATTTCTGGAATTCGCG
GCCGCTTCTAGAATCTAGAGACGCATATGGGTCTCACTATCCCGCGAAATTAATACGACTCACTATAGGG
GAATTGTGAGCGGATAACAATTCCCCTCTAGAAATAATTTTGTTTAACTTTAAGAAGGAGATATACCATA
AGAGACCGCATGCCGTCTCATTAGCTGCAGTCCGGCAAAAAAGGGCAAGGTGTCACCACCCTGCCCTTTT
TCTTTAAAACCGAAAAGATTACTTCGCGTTATGCAGGCTTCCTCGCTCACTGACTCGCTGCGCTCGGTCG
TTCGGCTGCGGCGAGCGGTATCAGCTCACTCAAAGGCGGTAATACGGTTATCCACAGAATCAGGGGATAA
CGCAGGAAAGAACATGTGAGCAAAAGGCCAGCAAAAGGCCAGGAACCGTAAAAAGGCCGCGTTGCTGGCG
TTTTTCCACAGGCTCCGCCCCCCTGACGAGCATCACAAAAATCGACGCTCAAGTCAGAGGTGGCGAAACC
CGACAGGACTATAAAGATACCAGGCGTTTCCCCCTGGAAGCTCCCTCGTGCGCTCTCCTGTTCCGACCCT
GCCGCTTACCGGATACCTGTCCGCCTTTCTCCCTTCGGGAAGCGTGGCGCTTTCTCATAGCTCACGCTGT
AGGTATCTCAGTTCGGTGTAGGTCGTTCGCTCCAAGCTGGGCTGTGTGCACGAACCCCCCGTTCAGCCCG
ACCGCTGCGCCTTATCCGGTAACTATCGTCTTGAGTCCAACCCGGTAAGACACGACTTATCGCCACTGGC
AGCAGCCACTGGTAACAGGATTAGCAGAGCGAGGTATGTAGGCGGTGCTACAGAGTTCTTGAAGTGGTGG
CCTAACTACGGCTACACTAGAAGAACAGTATTTGGTATCTGCGCTCTGCTGAAGCCAGTTACCTTCGGAA
AAAGAGTTGGTAGCTCTTGATCCGGCAAACAAACCACCGCTGGTAGCGGTGGTTTTTTTGTTTGCAAGCA
GCAGATTACGCGCAGAAAAAAAGGATCTCAAGAAGATCCTTTGATCTTTTCTACGGGGTCTGACGCTCAG
TGGAACGAAAACTCACGTTAAGGGATTTTGGTCATGAGATTATCAAAAAGGATCTTCACCTAGATCCTTT
TAAATTAAAAATGAAGTTTTAAATCAATCTAAAGTATATATGAGTAAACTTGGTCTGACAGCTCGAGGCT
TGGATTCTCACCAATAAAAAACGCCCGGCGGCAACCGAGCGTTCTGAACAAATCCAGATGGAGTTCTGAG
GTCATTACTGGATCTATCAACAGGAGTCCAAGCGAGCTCGATATCAAATTACGCCCCGCCCTGCCACTCA
TCGCAGTACTGTTGTAATTCATTAAGCATTCTGCCGACATGGAAGCCATCACAAACGGCATGATGAACCT
GAATCGCCAGCGGCATCAGCACCTTGTCGCCTTGCGTATAATATTTGCCCATGGTGAAAACGGGGGCGAA
GAAGTTGTCCATATTGGCCACGTTTAAATCAAAACTGGTGAAACTCACCCAGGGATTGGCTGACACGAAA
AACATATTCTCAATAAACCCTTTAGGGAAATAGGCCAGGTTTTCACCGTAACACGCCACATCTTGCGAAT
ATATGTGTAGAAACTGCCGGAAATCGTCGTGGTATTCACTCCAGAGCGATGAAAACGTTTCAGTTTGCTC
ATGGAAAACGGTGTAACAAGGGTGAACACTATCCCATATCACCAGCTCACCGTCTTTCATTGCCATACGA
AATTCCGGATGAGCATTCATCAGGCGGGCAAGAATGTGAATAAAGGCCGGATAAAACTTGTGCTTATTTT
TCTTTACGGTCTTTAAAAAGGCCGTAATATCCAGCTGAACGGTCTGGTTATAGGTACATTGAGCAACTGA
CTGAAATGCCTCAAAATGTTCTTTACGATGCCATTGGGATATATCAACGGTGGTATATCCAGTGATTTTT
TTCTCCATTTTAGCTTCCTTAGCTCCTGAAAATCTCGATAACTCAAAAAATACGCCCGGTAGTGATCTTA
TTTCATTATGGTGAAAGTTGGAACCTCTTACGTGCC
Features (pLannotate 1.2.2; 10 found; start..end, strand, type, name):
     86..129     -  terminator     bacterial terminator: putative bacterial transcription terminator
    132..151     +  misc_feature   BioBrick prefix: BioBrick prefix for parts that start with "ATG"
    191..209     +  promoter       T7 promoter: promoter for bacteriophage T7 RNA polymerase
    210..234     +  protein_bind   lac operator: The lac repressor binds to the lac operator to inhibit transcription in E. coli. This inhibition can be relieved by adding lactose or isopropyl-β-D-thiogalactopyranoside (IPTG). lac repressor encoded by lacI
    249..271     +  RBS            RBS: efficient ribosome binding site from bacteriophage T7 gene 10 (Olins and Rangwala, 1989)
    311..368     +  terminator     his operon terminator: This putative transcriptin terminator from the E. coli his operon has a 2-bp deletion introduced during synthesis. Its efficiency has not been determined.
    563..1151    -  rep_origin     ori: high-copy-number ColE1/pMB1/pBR322/pUC origin of replication
   1334..1428    -  terminator     lambda t0 terminator: transcription terminator from phage lambda
   1452..2108    -  CDS            cat: CAT_ECOLX - Experimental evidence at protein level: Swiss-Prot protein existence level 1. This enzyme is an effector of chloramphenicol resistance in bacteria. From Escherichia coli. This protein is used as a marker in many commonly used cloning vectors, such as pACYC184.
   2109..2206    -  promoter       cat promoter: promoter of the E. coli cat gene encoding chloramphenicol acetyltransferase
