[The description below was written by a language model from this plasmid's Addgene catalogue record and pLannotate feature annotations shown in this document.]
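Description:
pBP-T7_RBS is a small basic-part ("bioparts") plasmid from the EcoFlex MoClo kit for E. coli synthetic biology. It is built on the iGEM pSB1C3 backbone, with a full deposited sequence of 2,206 bp. The catalogue gives this same figure as the backbone size without insert, so that field appears to describe the whole plasmid. It replicates in E. coli from a high-copy ColE1/pUC-type origin and is selected with chloramphenicol through a cat gene driven by its native cat promoter and followed by the lambda t0 terminator. The cat coding sequence carries a silent C435G substitution that removes an internal BsmBI site. This change is consistent with keeping the backbone compatible with Type IIS restriction enzyme-based hierarchical assembly.

The payload is a synthetic combined promoter and ribosome binding site part described as derived from pET3a. The feature table places a bacteriophage T7 promoter immediately upstream of a lac operator. This is followed by the efficient RBS from T7 gene 10, so transcription depends on T7 RNA polymerase, and the annotated operator suggests it can be repressed by LacI and relieved with IPTG. The part is defined by 5' CTAT and 3' CATA fusion overhangs, which set its position when it is joined to coding sequence and terminator parts in a Golden Gate/MoClo reaction. The 3' overhang sits at the junction with the downstream open reading frame's start codon. A BioBrick prefix remnant and insulating terminators, a putative bacterial terminator and the his operon terminator, flank the part region. The plasmid carries no coding sequence to be expressed and serves as a storage and donor vector for building T7-driven transcription units.
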