Addgene plasmid #72978: pBP-T7_RBS
Purpose: T7 promoter and RBS - derived from pET3a (5' CTAT/3' CATA) fusion)
Depositing lab: Paul Freemont. Depositing organization: Imperial College London. Publication: EcoFlex: A Multifunctional MoClo Kit for E. coli Synthetic Biology. Moore SJ, Lai HE, Kelwick RJ, Chee SM, Bell DJ, Polizzi KM, Freemont PS. ACS Synth Biol. 2016 May 2. 10.1021/acssynbio.6b00031 PubMed 27096716.
Backbone
  Vector backbone: pSB1C3
  Backbone manufacturer: iGEM
  Backbone size w/o insert (bp): 2206
  Vector type: Synthetic Biology
Growth in bacteria
  Bacterial resistance: Chloramphenicol, 25 μg/mL
  Growth temperature: 37°C
  Growth strain: JM109
  Copy number: High Copy
Gene/Insert
  Gene/Insert name: T7+RBS
  Species: Synthetic
  Mutation: CAT gene - C435G (nucleotide) - silent mutagenesis to remove BsmBI site
  Cloning method: Restriction Enzyme; 5′ cloning site Unknown (unknown if destroyed); 3′ cloning site Unknown (unknown if destroyed)
  Sequencing primers: 5′ VF2 (5' tgccacctgacgtctaagaa 3'); 3′ VR (5' attaccgcctttgagtgagc 3')
Terms and licenses: Academic/Nonprofit Terms; Industry Terms: Not Available to Industry
How to cite: pBP-T7_RBS was a gift from Paul Freemont (Addgene plasmid # 72978 ; http://n2t.net/addgene:72978 ; RRID:Addgene_72978)
