>Addgene plasmid #72978 | pBP-T7_RBS | depositor partial sequence | sequence record 133823 | Partial sequence between BsaI sites - Backbone pBP-J23100
GGTCTCACTATCCCGCGAAATTAATACGACTCACTATAGGGGAATTGTGAGCGGATAACAATTCCCCTCT
AGAAATAATTTTGTTTAACTTTAAGAAGGAGATATACCATAAGAGACC
