>Addgene plasmid #72978 | pBP-T7_RBS | addgene partial sequence | sequence record 140675 | RNAde-BB-1F 5'-tgccacctgacgtctaagaa-3'
TAGGCGTATCACGAGGCAGAATTTCAGATAAAAAAAATCCTTAGCTTTCGCTAAGGATGATTTCTGGAAT
TCGCGGCCGCTTCTAGAATCTAGAGACGCATATGGGTCTCACTATCCCGCGAAATTAATACGACTCACTA
TAGGGGAATTGTGAGCGGATAACAATTCCCCTCTAGAAATAATTTTGTTTAACTTTAAGAAGGAGATATA
CCATAAGAGACCGCATGCCGTCTCATTAGCTGCAGTCCGGCAAAAAAGGGCAAGGTGTCACCACCCTGCC
CTTTTTCTTTAAAACCGAAAAGATTACTTCGCGTTATGCAGGCTTCCTCGCTCACTGACTCGCTGCGCTC
GGTCGTTCGGCTGCGGCGAGCGGTATCAGCTCACTCAAAGGCGGTAATACGGTTATCCACAGAATCAGGG
GATAACGCAGGAAAGAACATGTGAGCAAAAGGCCAGCAAAAGGCCAGGAACCGTAAAAAGGCCGCGTTGC
TGGCGTTTTTCCACAGGCTCCGCCCCCCTGACGAGCATCACAAAAATCGACGCTCAAGTCAGAGGTGGCG
AAACCCGACAGGACTATAAAGATACCAGGCGTTTCCCCCTGGAAGCTCCCTCGTGCGCTCTCCTGTTCCG
ACCCTGCCGCTTACCGGATACCTGTCCGCCTTTCTCCCTTCGGGAAGCGTGGCGCTTTCTCATAGCTCAC
GCTGTAGGTATCTCAGTTCGGTGTAGGTCGTTCGCTCCAAGCTGGGCTGTGTGCACGAACCCCCCGTTCA
GCCCGACCGCTGCGCCTTATCCGGTAACTATCGTCTTGAGTCCAACCCGGTAAGACACGACTTATCGCCA
CTGGCAGCAGCCACTGGTA
