>Addgene plasmid #72978 | pBP-T7_RBS | addgene partial sequence | sequence record 141127 | RNAde-BB-2R 5'-attaccgcctttgagtgagc -3'
GAGCGCAGCGAGTCAGTGAGCGAGGAAGCCTGCATAACGCGAAGTAATCTTTTCGGTTTTAAAGAAAAAG
GGCAGGGTGGTGACACCTTGCCCTTTTTTGCCGGACTGCAGCTAATGAGACGGCATGCGGTCTCTTATGG
TATATCTCCTTCTTAAAGTTAAACAAAATTATTTCTAGAGGGGAATTGTTATCCGCTCACAATTCCCCTA
TAGTGAGTCGTATTAATTTCGCGGGATAGTGAGACCCATATGCGTCTCTAGATTCTAGAAGCGGCCGCGA
ATTCCAGAAATCATCCTTAGCGAAAGCTAAGGATTTTTTTTATCTGAAATTCTGCCTCGTGATACGCCTA
TTTTTATAGGTTAATGTCATGATAATAATGGTTTCTTAGACGTCAGGTGGCACTCGAGTTGATCGGGCAC
GTAAGAGGTTCCAACTTTCACCATAATGAAATAAGATCACTACCGGGCGTATTTTTTGAGTTATCGAGAT
TTTCAGGAGCTAAGGAAGCTAAAATGGAGAAAAAAATCACTGGATATACCACCGTTGATATATCCCAATG
GCATCGTAAAGAACATTTTGAGGCATTTCAGTCAGTTGCTCAATGTACCTATAACCAGACCGTTCAGCTG
GATATTACGGCCTTTTTAAAGACCGTAAAGAAAAATAAGCACAAGTTTTATCCGGCCTTTATTCACATTC
TTGCCCGCCTGATGAATGCTCATCCGGAATTTCGTATGGCAATGAAAGACGGTGAGCTGGTGATATGGGA
TAGTGTTCACCCTTGTTACACCGTTTTCCATGAGCAAACTGAAACGTTTTCATCGCTCTGGAGTGAATAC
CACGACGATTTCCGGCAGTTTCTACACATATATTCGCAAGATGTGGCGTGTTACGGTGAAA
